>Addgene plasmid #102819 | pBW_0059 | addgene full sequence | sequence record 199762 | Addgene NGS Result
GTGCCGAATTCGGATCCGGAGGAATTCCAATCCCACAAAAATCTGAGCTTAACAGCACAGTTGCTCCTCT
CAGAGCAGAATCGGGTATTCAACACCCTCATATCAACTACTACGTTGTGTATAACGGTCCACATGCCGGT
ATATACGATGACTGGGGTTGTACAAAGGCGGCAACAAACGGCGTTCCCGGAGTTGCACACAAGAAATTTG
CCACTATTACAGAGGCAAGAGCAGCAGCTGACGCGTACACAACAAGTCAGCAAACAGACAGGTTGAACTT
CATCCCCAAAGGAGAAGCTCAACTCAAGCCCAAGAGCTTTGCTAAGGCCCTAACAAGCCCACCAAAGCAA
AAAGCCCACTGGCTCACGCTAGGAACCAAAAGGCCCAGCAGTGATCCAGCCCCAAAAGAGATCTCCTTTG
CCCCGGAGATTACAATGGACGATTTCCTCTATCTTTACGATCTAGGAAGGAAGTTCGAAGGTGAAGGTGA
CGACACTATGTTCACCACTGATAATGAGAAGGTTAGCCTCTTCAATTTCAGAAAGAATGCTGACCCACAG
ATGGTTAGAGAGGCCTACGCAGCAAGTCTCATCAAGACGATCTACCCGAGTAACAATCTCCAGGAGATCA
AATACCTTCCCAAGAAGGTTAAAGATGCAGTCAAAAGATTCAGGACTAATTGCATCAAGAACACAGAGAA
AGACATATTTCTCAAGATCAGAAGTACTATTCCAGTATGGACGATTCAAGGCTTGCTTCATAAACCAAGG
CAAGTAATAGAGATTGGAGTCTCTAAAAAGGTAGTTCCTACTGAATCTAAGGCCATGCATGGAGTCTAAG
ATTCAAATCGAGGATCTAACAGAACTCGCCGTCAAGACTGGCGAACAGTTCATACAGAGTCTTTTACGAC
TCAATGACAAGAAGAAAATCTTCGTCAACATGGTGGAGCACGACACTCTGGTCTACTCCAAAAATGTCAA
AGATACAGTCTCAGAAGATCAAAGGGCTATTGAGACTTTTCAACAAAGGATAATTTCGGGAAACCTCCTC
GGATTCCATTGCCCAGCTATCTGTCACTTCATCGAAAGGACAGTAGAAAAGGAAGGTGGCTCCTACAAAT
GCCATCATTGCGATAAAGGAAAGGCTATCATTCAAGATCTCTCTGCCGACAGTGGTCCCAAAGATGGACC
CCCACCCACGAGGAGCATCGTGGAAAAAGAAGAGGTTCCAACCACGTCTACAAAGCAAGTGGATTGATGT
GACATCTCCACTGACGTAAGGGATGACGCACAATCCCACTATCCTTCGCAAGACCCTTCCTCTATATAAG
GAAGTTCATTTCATTTGGAGAGGACACGCTCGAGTATAAGAGCTCATTTTTACAACAATTACCAACAACA
ACAAACAACAAACAACATTACAATTACATTTACAATTATCGATACAATGAAAAAGCCTGAACTCACCGCG
ACGTCTGTCGAGAAGTTTCTGATCGAAAAGTTCGACAGCGTCTCCGACCTGATGCAGCTCTCGGAGGGCG
AAGAATCTCGTGCTTTCAGCTTCGATGTAGGAGGGCGTGGATATGTCCTGCGGGTAAATAGCTGCGCCGA
TGGTTTCTACAAAGATCGTTATGTTTATCGGCACTTTGCATCGGCCGCGCTCCCGATTCCGGAAGTGCTT
GACATTGGGGAATTCAGCGAGAGCCTGACCTATTGCATCTCCCGCCGTGCACAGGGTGTCACGTTGCAAG
ACCTGCCTGAAACCGAACTGCCCGCTGTTCTGCAGGTAAATTTCTAGTTTTTCTCCTTCATTTTCTTGGT
TAGGACCCTTTTCTCTTTTTATTTTTTTGAGCTTTGATCTTTCTTTAAACTGATCTATTTTTTAATTGAT
TGGTTATGGTGTAAATATTACATAGCTTTAACTGATAATCTGATTACTTTATTTCGTGTGTCTATGATGA
TGATGATAACTGCAGCCGGTCGCGGAGGCCATGGATGCGATCGCTGCGGCCGATCTTAGCCAGACGAGCG
GGTTCGGCCCATTCGGACCGCAAGGAATCGGTCAATACACTACATGGCGTGATTTCATATGCGCGATTGC
TGATCCCCATGTGTATCACTGGCAAACTGTGATGGACGACACCGTCAGTGCGTCCGTCGCGCAGGCTCTC
GATGAGCTGATGCTTTGGGCCGAGGACTGCCCCGAAGTCCGGCACCTCGTGCACGCGGATTTCGGCTCCA
ACAATGTCCTGACGGACAATGGCCGCATAACAGCGGTCATTGACTGGAGCGAGGCGATGTTCGGGGATTC
CCAATACGAGGTCGCCAACATCTTCTTCTGGAGGCCGTGGTTGGCTTGTATGGAGCAGCAGACGCGCTAC
TTCGAGCGGAGGCATCCGGAGCTTGCAGGATCGCCGCGGCTCCGGGCGTATATGCTCCGCATTGGTCTTG
ACCAACTCTATCAGAGCTTGGTTGACGGCAATTTCGATGATGCAGCTTGGGCGCAGGGTCGATGCGACGC
AATCGTCCGATCCGGAGCCGGGACTGTCGGGCGTACACAAATCGCCCGCAGAAGCGCGGCCGTCTGGACC
GATGGCTGTGTAGAAGTACTCGCCGATAGTGGAAACCGACGCCCCAGCACTCGTCCGAGGGCAAAGGAAT
AGGCTTCTCTAGCTAGAGTCGATCGACAAGCTCGAGTTTCTCCATAATAATGTGTGAGTAGTTCCCAGAT
AAGGGAATTAGGGTTCCTATAGGGTTTCGCTCATGTGTTGAGCATATAAGAAACCCTTAGTATGTATTTG
TATTTGTAAAATACTTCTATCAATAAAATTTCTAATTCCTAAAACCAAAATCCAGTACTAAAATCCAGAT
CGCTGCAAGGTTTTGACGGGTTTACTAGCAACATACGCTGGATTACGAATTCCCATGGGGAGTGCCTATG
CTCTGCGCTCGAGGAGGGGAGATGCTTGGGATTGGGTGGGTGCTTGTGAGAAAGAGGGAGTAAGAGAAGA
AGTAAGGCCAGTCAAAGCAAGTTCATCAGGAGGAGGAATGGCAGAGAGACGATGTTCAAGCTTACTTTGG
TTAGTGGTGCAAATAAAAATTCTCCCTCATTTCCAAGGTTCCTTTCCATATTTTTCTTCTTCTTAGGATT
CAGTTTCTTACATCTTAATTAAGCAGCAGATAGTTGAGATTTGATAATATTGTGTCACAGTCAGTGTTGT
GAAATATTCAGAGATTCTTGAGAACAAGTAGTTCGTCTGGCAAAATTAATTCATTCAACCATAGTTTGTC
TCGTCTGGCACACTTGGTTAGTGCTGCAAATAAAACTTATCCCTTATTTCCAAGCTTCACTGTTCAGATA
TTGATATAATTTCTTAAGGTTCCTGCATCTTAATTAAGAAACTACCAGACCATAAATTGTCCACGAAACA
GGGCAGTAATAACATCTCCATCATATTGGAATTCTCTGTAGAAAGAGGAAAGTAGGCAATTAGTAGATTA
TATGGTAGTATGATGGGAAAAACAAGGAGCAAAGTCCTTTTACTGTTGATAACAGATACTAGTATACTTA
CTGTTCTTGGTATCATTAATCCCGAGAAAAGGTTCCACATGGTATAGAAGGCCGAGGAAACAACAGATGC
GATGTTGTAGTTTGGAGTCAGGCCCACCGTCATCATCCTGTAGAAATGTATAGTATGACAGCAGGGTGAA
GAACATGAAGAACAGGTACCATAACAGCTTCACAGTTGTCCATTTGAACCCAATCATGGCATACACTAGC
ACGCGGTATATTAACGACTGAACAAAGATGTATGGAAGTTCTATTACAACCTGCAAATGGAATTACATGT
TAGGGGTCCTTTGCTCAGTTGATAGTGCGTCCACAACCTCCATGACCTCATTGATAAACATCTGTGTACC
AGGTTTGGTGCAATGAATTAGTTAGTACAACACACACAATTAAACTGTATAAAAAGGAGAAAGGACTGAC
TAATAATCTCATTTTAATCATGTTCTTCTATAATATATGCTTGTGTGCCATAGTATATTATCCAAATTAT
AGGACAGTAATCACCTTTCTTGTTGAGGAAACAACATCGGCCGGTAATCGTAGCCATGCAGAGAATGCAA
GGGATATCATTCTGCTCACAGTATCCTGACACACGAGCAAAAGTTTCTTGCTTCTTTGGATAGTCATATA
TTGTCATGTTGCCCTCTATGTATCCACCGGTCTACCTCCCAGCCAGCACATCCATTAGTTTAGTCTTACC
AGCAGCACTGACACCCATGAGAGCTATAATAAGCACACCTGACCTAAATGAACCACTGATCATTTTCAAC
AGTCTCAACCAGTTCTCTTTCACACCTTGTGCTTTGACTTCCTGTATCTTTATCAGAAAAACTATTATAA
TATATCAAAGGGGTTATTTTTAAATCTGTTAGTATATTACAGGTCATATTTTGATTGATGATTATAAAAG
CAAATACTTTGTCGAGTGTTGCTGTATTGCTACGCCCTGTTGTTGTCGGTGCCTCTTGTAGAATCTCACC
AGTTAGATTAGCTTGTTTTATCTTCATCGTTTCCTCAGGTATTGTTTGCTGATGGCTCTCAAATGCTGGA
GGGCCAAATGTATAGGGTGAAAATTAGACCTCCAGTTGTAATTGTAAGGACCCTTTCTGTTGGCATCCCA
AGTAGTACAAGTTATAGTAATTCACGTTTGAGAAGTGGGAGACAGGTACAATTTTTACCTCAGTAAACAT
TCCACGCCATTCCAGAACCAGCCTTACAATTCGGAAATAAGAAAACTCAATGGGCATATGTACGTAGTGA
ATGTTGCAGCTTCCTTCGCATGCAGTACGTCTCCGTAACAAGGCATGCTCTTTTGAGGTTTAATTTTAGT
TTGTATGTGATATGTGATCCGTTTAACTCGAGCTGCAATTTGCAGACAGTTGCGTCAAGCAGGAATCTCT
TCTTTGGTTGATCATGATGTGAACGCTCTTGACCATGCTCAGCTTTAAGACCTAACGCAGCTGTCCAACA
GTGTCCAGTCTGGCTCGTACTACCAAGTGGTACCGTAGTATTGAAGCTGGGACCCCGCTGTATACAGAAG
CCCACAGGCTGCACATGGCCATATGCCGGTTATGTCTCCGTCCGGTTGGTTGCTACATTTATCTCTTCCT
TACACCCAGCGAACCATCATTAATCTCAACCACCCACAAAACATCATTAATTTCAACCCAGCTACACCCC
TTCTCATCCTCTCCGGGACAACGAGAGAACACACCACGAGTAGAGTCCTTCACAGAACAGCACGGAGATA
CCAGCTTTCTTCCTCCCCACACTACCGCAATCTCGCAAGTGGAGAGAGAGAGAGAGAGAGAGAGAGATCT
AGCTATGGAGATTGCCATGGGGGCTATCGGCTCTCTCCTCCCGAAGCTCGGCGAGCTGCTCATCGGCGAG
ATCACCCTGGAGAAAAAAGTGAGAAAGGGCATCGAATCTCTCATAACAGAGCTGAAATTGATGCAGGCTG
TCCTCAGCAAGGTGTCGAAGGTGCCGGCGGACCAGCTTGATGAGGGGGTCAAGATCTGGGCAGGAAATGT
CAAGGAGTTGTCCTACCAAATGGAGGACATCGTTGATGCCTTCATGGTGCGTGTGGGGGATGGTGGTGAG
TCCACCAACCCGAAGAACAGAGTCAAGAAGATACTCAAGAAGGTCAAAAAATTATTCAAGAATGGCAAGG
ATCTCCATCGGATCTCTGCTGCTCTGGAAGAAGTGGTTCTTCAAGCAAAGCAGTTGGCCGAGCTGCGTCA
GAGGTACGAGCAAGAGATGCGGGACACTAGTGCTAATACTAGTGTTGACCCTCGCATGATGGCCTTGTAC
ACAGATGTGACAGAGCTCGTCGGCATTGAAGAAACACGAGACAAGTTGATCAATATGTTGACTGAAGGTG
ATGATTGGTCGAAGCATCCGTTAAAGACGATATCTATTGTTGGATTTGGTGGGTTAGGCAAGACGACTCT
TGCCAAAGCAGCATACGACAAGATCAAAGTGCAATTTGATTGTGGTGCTTTTGTCTCGGTTTCGCGAAAC
CCTGAAATGAAAAAGGTTTTGAAGGATATTCTCTATGGACTTGACAAGGTCAAGTACGAAAACATACATA
ATGCAGCGAGGGACGAAAAGTATCTCATAGACGATATAATTGAATTCCTTAATGACAAGAGGTATGTATG
TATGCTTTTTTCCTCTTATACACACCGATTTCCATTTCATCTAGTAAAATAGTGACATCGTTTAATACTA
GTGCATATGCATCTTGATAGCATATTGTTAATTTATACTTTTGATGTAAATTTTTATAGTTATTGTATAA
ATCATATAATGTAATAATTAGTGAGTGCACATTTTTAAGGTAATTGGAAATATATATTCTAGGTCGACGA
TCTCAATTATGTGCGTGTGAGTGGGGGGGGGGGGGGATAATACAAGTCTCTAATTATGCAATTTGGTCGA
GTTTGCTTAGAAGTAATTTATCCAAACTAATATAATAATATATTATTTTGTTATCTTCATTGTATTGATT
TGTTAACTAATTATTAAATGCATTCATCAAGGTACCTCATCGTAATCGATGATATATGGAATGAAAAAGC
ATGGGAGTTAATTAAGTGTGCTTTCTCCAAGAAGAGCCCCGGAAGCCGACTAATCACGACAACCCGAAAT
GTTAGTGTCTCTGAAGCATGTTGCTCTTCTGAGGATGATATTTATAGGATGGAACCCCTTTCCAATGATG
TATCAAGAACACTCTTCTGTAAAAGAATATTTTCACAAGAAGAAGGCTGCCCTCAAGAATTATTGAAAGT
ATCCGAAGAAATTTTGAAGAAATGTGGCGGTGTACCGTTAGCTATTATTACTATAGCAAGTCTACTAGCT
AATAAGGGTCATATAAAAGCAAAGGATGAATGGTATGCTTTGCTTAGTTCCATTGGTCATGGACTCACAA
AAAATCGCAGTTTGGAGCAGATGAAAAAGATATTATTATTCAGCTACTATGATCTACCTTCTTATTTGAA
ACCATGCTTATTATATCTAAGCATCTTCCCAGAGGACCGCGAGATTAGGAGAGCTAGACTGATATGGAGA
TGGATATCAGAAGGCTTTGTTTATAGTGAAAAGCAAGATATTAGCTTATATGAGCTCGGTGACAGCTACT
TCAATGAGCTAGTAAATAGAAGTATGATCCAGCCCATAGGCATTGATGATGAAGGAAAGGTAAAGGCTTG
CCGTGTACATGATATGGTGCTTGACCTCATATGCTCATTGTCAAGTGAAGAGAACTTTGTCACAATATTA
GATGACCCCAGAAGAAAAATGCCTAACTCAGAGAGCAAGGTTCGCAGGTTGTCCATCCAAAATAGCAAGA
TAGATGTGGATACCACTAGGATGGAGCATATGAGATCTGTTACTGTTTTCTCAGATAATGTTGTTGGGAA
AGTGTTGGATATTTCAAGATTTAAAGTTCTGCGCGTGTTGGATTTAGAAGGTTGTCATGTCTCCGATGTT
GGGTATGTGGGGAATCTGTTACATTTGAGGTACTTGGGGCTAAAAGGTACTCATGTTAAGGACCTTCCCA
TGGAAATAGGGAAGCTGCAGTTTTTGCTTACCTTGGATTTAAGAGGGACTAAGATAGAAGTACTGCCGTG
GAGTGTTGTTCAACTAAGACGTCTAATGTGCCTGTATGTTGATTATGGTATGAAGCTGCCATCTGGGATA
GGCAACCTGACTTTCCTAGAAGTGCTAGATGACCTGGGGTTATCTGACGTGGACCTTGATTTTGTGAAAG
AATTGGGCCGTCTGACCAAGCTCAGGGTGCTCCGGCTTGACTTCCATGGTTTTGATCAGAGCATGGGTAA
AGCTTTGGAGGAATCCATTAGTAATATGTACAAACTGGACAGTCTAGATGTATTTGTCAATCGTGGACTC
ATCAATTGCTTGAGCGAACATTGGGTGCCTCCTCCACGACTCTGTAGATTGGCTTTCCCGTCAAAACGAA
GTTGGTTCAAGACATTGCCGTCATGGATTAATCCTTCATCGCTTCCTCTCCTCTCCTATCTGGATATAAC
GTTGTTTGAAGTGCGATCGGAGGACATCCAGCTTCTTGGGACTCTGCCTGCTCTTGTTTATCTTGAGATA
TGGAATTATTCTGTGTTCGAAGAAGCGCATGAGGTGGAAGCGCCCGTCCTTTCCTCTGGTGCTGCATTAT
TCCCATGTGCGACAGAGTGTCGCTTCATTGGTATTGGTGCCGTGCCGTCTATGTTTCCACAAGGAGCTGC
GCCAAGGCTTAAACGCCTTTGGTTCACCTTCCCAGCCAAGTGGATCTCCAGTGAAAACATTGGTTTGGGT
ATGCGGCACCTCCCTTCCCTCCAGCGAGTCGTCGTTGACGTTATCAGTGAGGGAGCTAGCCGTGAGGAGG
CGGATGAAGCGGAGGCTGCGCTGAGGGCCGCAGCCGAGGACCACCCCAACCGTCCCATCCTCGATATATG
GTGACGCATGCAAAGGGCCGCAGTGGAGGTACATACACTAGACGCACAAGCATGTATTCACATCATCTGT
ACATTGTCCTTGATATATGATGTTCATTGCTCTTTCTTTGTTTCAGGCGGACGAAGCGAGGCATGCGATT
GAGGTTCGCTAGATACCCCTCCACGATTTTGTACAAAGTGTTTTCACACAAAGTATTTTATTCCTCTCCT
CTTCCGTTTTTCAGTTTCAGGCAGCCGGAGTGTTTAGGCTGATTCGTCGAATCTTGCACCCAGGTACTAT
ACTAAGTCCATTGATTTGATTACAAGCACCAAAGTATTCTTAATTTCAGCAGTTTCATAAGCTAGCTAGC
TCGATCGATCAGGCCCCTAAAGCCTAAACATTACTACGATATGAATCTATTCAGCATTGGCCTGTTCATT
TATGCTGAAAAGATACATAGGACCCCTTAATTGTTATTCCTGCATGCTACAAGATTACAACTAATCTAGA
TTAGTGAGCAATACACTAAGTAATATGTGTTTCTCTACTTGGATGAACCCTGTGTTTTTTATGTATGCAT
CTCGACAGTCCAAATTTGCATGTCTATCTAAATTCTGAAGTGTCAACTGAACTGCAATGTGATTTTCGCC
TTGGTTACTCTATGTTGCATAAGTACATAGGATCAGTAGTTACTTTTTCTTGCCACGTATAAGGACTCGT
ATTTTCCGAAAAGACAAGCTCTCATATGATGTGGTACAGATTAGAAAGAATCCACTATGAAGTTGGATGA
ACTCTGTTTTCTTCTTCTGTCATTTAACTGAGCCGTTCACATGTGGCATTGCAGGTAGCATGAGCTAATA
AATTTCGTCGACATGGACTCGATCGTGCGTGCCTCCAACTCCGGTGCCGTTTCTTCTCCATCCAATACAG
TCGAGCATACTGCATTTGCCTTGCCGTTTGACCTGTCTTTGTTCTGCAACTTCATTCTGTCCACCACCCA
TGTCTGAAGTCTCTTCTTGCTTATGTCAATTCAACAACAATCAAGTTTGTAGGGCTCCCCCTGGATTTTG
CCCTGATGAACCATTAGTTATCATGTACTGATGATGTCTGGTTTGGATGCTCTCCAGCATTGCTCATTAC
ACTCCTTTATTTGTAACAACTTTATTTCAGACTCGATGTTTATTCTTATTCCAGACTTGTAAACTATAAT
GTCAGAGTTCAGTTCGTACTATGGTCTGAAGTTTATCTTCCATTTGTCATGTTGGACTTGGTTTGATCAA
ATAAATCATGAACTGGAACCTTTTTCTCTTTGCTACTGAATCACACCGTGTGCCCTTGCTGTTATTTACT
CTGTAGTTTTTTTTTTGCGAATAAACTCTGTAGAATTATTGGCCCTGAACAGATGCAATGGTTTCTGGAG
GTAAGAATGTGATTCGGTGTACTCCCTTCATCGATTGTCAGTCTCTACTTTACTTGCACTTATACAGGGG
AGCAAACCAGGTGATGTTTTTTGTGTGCCATGAAGCAAATCATATCCTTTTCGAAAAAAATGAAGCAAAT
CATATGCTGTAACGCAGAGGGATGACCCGTTTATTAGCAACTCCTGCTGTATACCACCACAATAGGTAGC
CTGCTTCGGCCTAGCTGCAGCCGAGATCAGATGAGAACGTGTAATTTAGCCTGAAGCCGTGTAATTTAAC
TTGTGTCTAAGTCTGCTCTGTCCGAGGTTGCAGCCAAGATCAGGCGAGATGACACATGTGTCATCCCGTT
TCAGTCTTTCTTTTGATCGCTCGCCGTTTTGTCAGAAAATCCTACTAACTGAAGCTGAAAGCCTGAAGCC
CCTAGCTCGGTGTCACAAAATTCAGTCAACTCTTCCTAGTTGTTCACGCCAACTCCACCGCGCGCCCCTA
TCCTGTTCGGCCTTGTCTGTTTGGGTAAAACAGACAAACGAGGCGGCCCAGCGCGCGGGAGCAAACGTAC
TTTTGTCCGTTTTGTGTCCGCTTTCGACACATCCGCGGCCCAAATTTGCGCCGCTTTTGTGGTGAAACGG
ACAGCACACGGACGCGCGGGTCGTCTATGCGTGTCCTCCCCTAGCCCGCCCGTCGGTGGCACAGGGTGGG
CCTTTTTCTATCCGCCCCCTCCCTCCCTCTGGCCGCACCCCCTTCACTCTTCCCCTCGCTGCCGCCGTCG
CCGCTGCTGCCATTGCAGCCGTGCAGTTCGGACGCGAGCTCGTCCAGCCCCTTCCCCTCGGCGCCGTCGA
GCTACGCAACCACGGCCACCTGGTGTGCGCGCCCGCTGGCCGGATTTGGGGCGGATCCGGTCGGTCTTGA
GCTTGGCCGGCTGTGGGAGGCCGGGCCGCGCCATGGACTGGTCGGGCACCTCGCTGGAAGGCCCTGGCAG
GGCCGCAAGGCCACATGCAGGCAGTGGCTCCTCCTCTAGCCGCTCGGATCTGCACCGTTGGTGGTCCGCC
GGCAGATACGCGAATGGCGGTCGGCCGGGCTCGGTGCTTGCCCAAAAGCTCGCCGGCGCACCGTTGCCAC
TCATTAAGTGCGACCACTGCCCAAGGATGGTCGTGCGCCGCGTGTCTACAATGCCGGAACATCCCAGATG
TGTGTTCATCAAGTGCTTAAACGACGGGGCGCTCAGAGAGGATGCACATGTGACCGAGGGACACGAAGTG
ATCCGTTTAAACTATCAGTGTTTGACAGGATATATTGGCGGGTAAACCTAAGAGAAAAGAGCGTTTATTA
GAATAATCGGATATTTAAAAGGGCGTGAAAAGGTTTATCCGTTCGTCCATTTGTATGTGCCAGCCGTGCG
GCTGCATGAAATCCTGGCCGGTTTGTCTGATGCCAAGCTGGCGGCCTGGCCGGCCAGCTTGGCCGCTGAA
GAAACCGAGCGCCGCCGTCTAAAAAGGTGATGTGTATTTGAGTAAAACAGCTTGCGTCATGCGGTCGCTG
CGTATATGATGCGATGAGTAAATAAACAAATACGCAAGGGGAACGCATGAAGGTTATCGCTGTACTTAAC
CAGAAAGGCGGGTCAGGCAAGACGACCATCGCAACCCATCTAGCCCGCGCCCTGCAACTCGCCGGGGCCG
ATGTTCTGTTAGTCGATTCCGATCCCCAGGGCAGTGCCCGCGATTGGGCGGCCGTGCGGGAAGATCAACC
GCTAACCGTTGTCGGCATCGACCGCCCGACGATTGACCGCGACGTGAAGGCCATCGGCCGGCGCGACTTC
GTAGTGATCGACGGAGCGCCCCAGGCGGCGGACTTGGCTGTGTCCGCGATCAAGGCAGCCGACTTCGTGC
TGATTCCGGTGCAGCCAAGCCCTTACGACATATGGGCCACCGCCGACCTGGTGGAGCTGGTTAAGCAGCG
CATTGAGGTCACGGATGGAAGGCTACAAGCGGCCTTTGTCGTGTCGCGGGCGATCAAAGGCACGCGCATC
GGCGGTGAGGTTGCCGAGGCGCTGGCCGGGTACGAGCTGCCCATTCTTGAGTCCCGTATCACGCAGCGCG
TGAGCTACCCAGGCACTGCCGCCGCCGGCACAACCGTTCTTGAATCAGAACCCGAGGGCGACGCTGCCCG
CGAGGTCCAGGCGCTGGCCGCTGAAATTAAATCAAAACTCATTTGAGTTAATGAGGTAAAGAGAAAATGA
GCAAAAGCACAAACACGCTAAGTGCCGGCCGTCCGAGCGCACGCAGCAGCAAGGCTGCAACGTTGGCCAG
CCTGGCAGACACGCCAGCCATGAAGCGGGTCAACTTTCAGTTGCCGGCGGAGGATCACACCAAGCTGAAG
ATGTACGCGGTACGCCAAGGCAAGACCATTACCGAGCTGCTATCTGAATACATCGCGCAGCTACCAGAGT
AAATGAGCAAATGAATAAATGAGTAGATGAATTTTAGCGGCTAAAGGAGGCGGCATGGAAAATCAAGAAC
AACCAGGCACCGACGCCGTGGAATGCCCCATGTGTGGAGGAACGGGCGGTTGGCCAGGCGTAAGCGGCTG
GGTTGTCTGCCGGCCCTGCAATGGCACTGGAACCCCCAAGCCCGAGGAATCGGCGTGAGCGGTCGCAAAC
CATCCGGCCCGGTACAAATCGGCGCGGCGCTGGGTGATGACCTGGTGGAGAAGTTGAAGGCCGCGCAGGC
CGCCCAGCGGCAACGCATCGAGGCAGAAGCACGCCCCGGTGAATCGTGGCAAGCGGCCGCTGATCGAATC
CGCAAAGAATCCCGGCAACCGCCGGCAGCCGGTGCGTCGTCGATTAGGAAGCCGCCCAAGGGCGACGAGC
AACCAGATTTTTTCGTTCCGATGCTCTATGACGTGGGCACCCGCGATAGTCGCAGCATCATGGACGTGGC
CGTTTTCCGTCTGTCGAAGCGTGACCGACGAGCTGGCGAGGTGATCCGCTACGAGCTTCCAGACGGGCAC
GTAGAGGTTTCCGCAGGGCCGGCCGGCATGGCCAGTGTGTGGGATTACGACCTGGTACTGATGGCGGTTT
CCCATCTAACCGAATCCATGAACCGATACCGGGAAGGGAAGGGAGACAAGCCCGGCCGCGTGTTCCGTCC
ACACGTTGCGGACGTACTCAAGTTCTGCCGGCGAGCCGATGGCGGAAAGCAGAAAGACGACCTGGTAGAA
ACCTGCATTCGGTTAAACACCACGCACGTTGCCATGCAGCGTACGAAGAAGGCCAAGAACGGCCGCCTGG
TGACGGTATCCGAGGGTGAAGCCTTGATTAGCCGCTACAAGATCGTAAAGAGCGAAACCGGGCGGCCGGA
GTACATCGAGATCGAGCTAGCTGATTGGATGTACCGCGAGATCACAGAAGGCAAGAACCCGGACGTGCTG
ACGGTTCACCCCGATTACTTTTTGATCGATCCCGGCATCGGCCGTTTTCTCTACCGCCTGGCACGCCGCG
CCGCAGGCAAGGCAGAAGCCAGATGGTTGTTCAAGACGATCTACGAACGCAGTGGCAGCGCCGGAGAGTT
CAAGAAGTTCTGTTTCACCGTGCGCAAGCTGATCGGGTCAAATGACCTGCCGGAGTACGATTTGAAGGAG
GAGGCGGGGCAGGCTGGCCCGATCCTAGTCATGCGCTACCGCAACCTGATCGAGGGCGAAGCATCCGCCG
GTTCCTAATGTACGGAGCAGATGCTAGGGCAAATTGCCCTAGCAGGGGAAAAAGGTCGAAAAAGCTTCTT
TCCTGTGGATAGCACGTACATTGGGAACCCAAAGCCGTACATTGGGAACCGGAACCCGTACATTGGGAAC
CCAAAGCCGTACATTGGGAACCGGTCACACATGTAAGTGACTGATATAAAAGAGAAAAAAGGCGATTTTT
CCGCCTAAAACTCTTTAAAACTTATTAAAACTCTTAAAACCCGCCTGGCCTGTGCATAACTGTCTGGCCA
GCGCACAGCCGAACAGCTGCAAAAAGCGCCCACATCAAGGCTCCGAGTGCGCGGAACCCCTATTTGTTTA
TTTTTCTAAATACATTCAAATATGTATCCGCTCATGAGACAATAACCCTGATAAATGCTTCAATAATATT
GAAAAAGGAAGAGTATGGCTAAAATGAGAATATCACCGGAATTGAAAAAACTGATCGAAAAATACCGCTG
CGTAAAAGATACGGAAGGAATGTCTCCTGCTAAGGTATATAAGCTGGTGGGAGAAAATGAAAACCTATAT
TTAAAAATGACGGACAGCCGGTATAAAGGGACCACCTATGATGTGGAACGGGAAAAGGACATGATGCTAT
GGCTGGAAGGAAAGCTGCCTGTTCCAAAGGTCCTGCACTTTGAACGGCATGATGGCTGGAGCAATCTGCT
CATGAGTGAGGCCGATGGCGTCCTTTGCTCGGAAGAGTATGAAGATGAACAAAGCCCTGAAAAGATTATC
GAGCTGTATGCGGAGTGCATCAGGCTCTTTCACTCCATCGACATATCGGATTGTCCCTATACGAATAGCT
TAGACAGCCGCTTAGCCGAATTGGATTACTTACTGAATAACGATCTGGCCGATGTGGATTGCGAAAACTG
GGAAGAGGACACTCCATTTAAAGATCCGCGCGAGCTGTATGATTTTTTAAAGACGGAAAAGCCCGAAGAG
GAACTTGTCTTTTCCCACGGCGACCTGGGAGACAGCAACATCTTTGTGAAAGATGGCAAAGTAAGTGGCT
TTATTGATCTTGGGAGAAGCGGCAGGGCGGACAAGTGGTATGACATTGCCTTCTGCGTCCGGTCGCTCAG
GGAGGATATCGGGGAAGAACAGTATGTCGAGCTATTTTTTGACTTACTGGGGATCAAGCCTGATTGGGAG
AAAATAAAATATTATATTTTACTGGATGAATTGTTTTAGCTGTCAGACCAAGTTTACTCATATATACTTT
AGATTGATTTAAAACTTCATTTTTAATTTAAAAGGATCTAGGTGAAGATCCTTTTTGATAATCTCATGAC
CAAAATCCCTTAACGTGAGTTTTCGTTCCACTGAGCGTCAGACCCCGTAGAAAAGATCAAAGGATCTTCT
TGAGATCCTTTTTTTCTGCGCGTAATCTGCTGCTTGCAAACAAAAAAACCACCGCTACCAGCGGTGGTTT
GTTTGCCGGATCAAGAGCTACCAACTCTTTTTCCGAAGGTAACTGGCTTCAGCAGAGCGCAGATACCAAA
TACTGTTCTTCTAGTGTAGCCGTAGTTAGGCCACCACTTCAAGAACTCTGTAGCACCGCCTACATACCTC
GCTCTGCTAATCCTGTTACCAGTGGCTGCTGCCAGTGGCGATAAGTCGTGTCTTACCGGGTTGGACTCAA
GACGATAGTTACCGGATAAGGCGCAGCGGTCGGGCTGAACGGGGGGTTCGTGCACACAGCCCAGCTTGGA
GCGAACGACCTACACCGAACTGAGATACCTACAGCGTGAGCTATGAGAAAGCGCCACGCTTCCCGAAGGG
AGAAAGGCGGACAGGTATCCGGTAAGCGGCAGGGTCGGAACAGGAGAGCGCACGAGGGAGCTTCCAGGGG
GAAACGCCTGGTATCTTTATAGTCCTGTCGGGTTTCGCCACCTCTGACTTGAGCGTCGATTTTTGTGATG
CTCGTCAGGGGGGCGGAGCCTATGGAAAAACGCCAGCAACGCGGCCTTTTTACGGTTCCTGCTCGGATCT
GTTGGACCGGACAGTAGTCATGGTTGATGGGCTGCCTGTATCGAGTGGTGATTTTGTGCCGAGCTGCCGG
TCGGGGAGCTGTTGGCTGGCTGGTGGCAGGATATATTGTGGTGTAAACAAATTGACGCTTAGACAACTTA
ATAACACATTGCGGACGTTTTTAATGTACTGGGGTTGAACACTCT
Features (pLannotate 1.2.2; 17 found; start..end, strand, type, name):
     21..827     +  CDS            IBMP_CAMVB (fragment): Experimental evidence at protein level: Swiss-Prot protein existence level 1. Enhances the ribosomal termination-reinitiation event leading to the translation of major open reading frames on the polycistronic viral RNAs. From Cauliflower mosaic virus (strain Bari 1) (CaMV).
   1011..1356    +  promoter       CaMV 35S promoter: strong constitutive promoter from cauliflower mosaic virus
   1308..1354    +  promoter       minimal CaMV 35S promoter: minimal 35S promoter from cauliflower mosaic virus
   1385..1438    +  misc_feature   TMV Ω: translational enhancer from the tobacco mosaic virus 5'-leader sequence (Gallie et al., 1988)
   1447..1785    +  CDS            HygR (fragment): aminoglycoside phosphotransferase from E. coli; aph(4)-Ia; confers resistance to hygromycin
   1786..1975    +  intron         cat1 intron: castor bean catalase intron, modified
   1970..2662    +  CDS            HygR (fragment): aminoglycoside phosphotransferase from E. coli confers resistance to hygromycin
   2697..2871    +  polyA_signal   CaMV poly(A) signal: cauliflower mosaic virus polyadenylation signal
   4133..4405    -  CDS            ABCG53 (fragment): AB53G_ORYSJ - Also known as PDR20 From Oryza sativa subsp. japonica (Rice).
  11223..11247   +  misc_feature   RB T-DNA repeat: right border repeat from nopaline C58 T-DNA
  11527..12156   +  CDS            pVS1 StaA: stability protein from the Pseudomonas plasmid pVS1 (Heeb et al., 2000)
  12585..13658   +  CDS            pVS1 RepA: replication protein from the Pseudomonas plasmid pVS1 (Heeb et al., 2000)
  13724..13918   +  rep_origin     pVS1 oriV: origin of replication for the Pseudomonas plasmid pVS1 (Heeb et al., 2000)
  13980..14084   +  promoter       AmpR promoter: bla
  14085..14879   +  CDS            KanR: aminoglycoside phosphotransferase; aphA-3; confers resistance to kanamycin
  15050..15638   +  rep_origin     ori: high-copy-number ColE1/pMB1/pBR322/pUC origin of replication
  15774..15798   +  misc_feature   LB T-DNA repeat: left border repeat from nopaline C58 T-DNA
