[The description below was written by a language model from this plasmid's Addgene catalogue record and pLannotate feature annotations shown in this document.]
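Description:
pBW_0059 is a 15.9 kb plant binary vector built on the Golden Gate (MoClo-style) acceptor backbone pAGM4723. It carries the wheat stem rust resistance gene Sr35 for Agrobacterium-mediated plant transformation. The backbone combines a high-copy ColE1/pUC-type origin for propagation in E. coli with the pVS1 replication module (oriV, RepA and the StaA stability protein), which maintains the plasmid in Agrobacterium. Bacterial selection is by kanamycin, through an aphA-3 gene driven by the bla promoter. Nopaline-type left and right T-DNA border repeats delimit the segment transferred into the plant genome.

Two units sit within the T-DNA. Next to the left border is a plant selection cassette, in which a CaMV 35S promoter and the TMV Ω translational enhancer drive a hygromycin phosphotransferase gene. That coding sequence is interrupted by a modified castor bean catalase (cat1) intron and followed by the CaMV polyadenylation signal. The intron prevents functional expression in bacteria, so hygromycin resistance is confined to transformed plant cells. The annotated CaMV protein fragment upstream probably reflects extended viral promoter sequence rather than an intended coding element.

The rest of the T-DNA, up to the right border, is largely unannotated and corresponds to the 8,247 bp Sr35 insert. The record lists this insert as synthetic and under its native promoter, and it was assembled through BpiI sites that were destroyed during cloning. The short rice ABCG53-like match within this region is likely an incidental similarity hit. The depositor notes point mutations relative to reference sequences and states that they do not affect function. The associated work concerns functional analysis of wheat stem rust resistance genes, which suggests use in generating transgenic plants to test Sr35-mediated resistance.
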