Addgene plasmid #102819: pBW_0059
Purpose: pAGM4723 containing Sr35 gene
Depositing lab: Brande Wulff. Depositing organization: John Innes Centre. Publication: Extensive Genetic Variation at the Sr22 Wheat Stem Rust Resistance Gene Locus in the Grasses Revealed Through Evolutionary Genomics and Functional Analyses. Md Hatta MA, Ghosh S, Athiyannan N, Richardson T, Steuernagel B, Yu G, Rouse MN, Ayliffe M, Lagudah ES, Radhakrishnan GV, Periyannan SK, Wulff BBH. Mol Plant Microbe Interact. 2020 Nov;33(11):1286-1298. doi: 10.1094/MPMI-01-20-0018-R. Epub 2020 Oct 1. PubMed 32779520.
Backbone
  Vector backbone: pAGM4723
  Vector type: Synthetic Biology
  Selectable markers: Hygromycin
Growth in bacteria
  Bacterial resistance: Kanamycin, 50 μg/mL
  Growth temperature: 37°C
  Growth strain: DH5alpha
  Copy number: Unknown
Gene/Insert
  Gene/Insert name: wheat stem rust resistance gene Sr35
  Species: Synthetic
  Insert size (bp): 8247
  Entrez Gene: NEWENTRY
  Promoter: Native
  Cloning method: Restriction Enzyme; 5′ cloning site BpiI (destroyed during cloning); 3′ cloning site BpiI (destroyed during cloning)
  Sequencing primers: 5′ GTGGTGTAAACAAATTGACGC; 3′ GGATAAACCTTTTCACGCCC
Terms and licenses: Academic/Nonprofit Terms; Industry Terms: Not Available to Industry
Depositor comments: Please note that the Addgene NGS results identified point mutations compared to the NCBI reference sequences, but these mutations do not affect plasmid function as described in the associated publication.
How to cite: pBW_0059 was a gift from Brande Wulff (Addgene plasmid # 102819 ; http://n2t.net/addgene:102819 ; RRID:Addgene_102819)
